>Addgene plasmid #183875 | pX459-HypaCas9-mR2-ECT2_sgRNA | addgene full sequence | sequence record 362441 | Addgene NGS Result
GAGGGCCTATTTCCCATGATTCCTTCATATTTGCATATACGATACAAGGCTGTTAGAGAGATAATTGGAA
TTAATTTGACTGTAAACACAAAGATATTAGTACAAAATACGTGACGTAGAAAGTAATAATTTCTTGGGTA
GTTTGCAGTTTTAAAATTATGTTTTAAAATGGACTATCATATGCTTACCGTAACTTGAAAGTATTTCGAT
TTCTTGGCTTTATATATCTTGTGGAAAGGACGAAACACCGTATTAACATCCACTACTGGGGTTTTAGAGC
TAGAAATAGCAAGTTAAAATAAGGCTAGTCCGTTATCAACTTGAAAAAGTGGCACCGAGTCGGTGCTTTT
TTGTTTTAGAGCTAGAAATAGCAAGTTAAAATAAGGCTAGTCCGTTTTTAGCGCGTGCGCCAATTCTGCA
GACAAATGGCTCTAGAGGTACCCGTTACATAACTTACGGTAAATGGCCCGCCTGGCTGACCGCCCAACGA
CCCCCGCCCATTGACGTCAATAGTAACGCCAATAGGGACTTTCCATTGACGTCAATGGGTGGAGTATTTA
CGGTAAACTGCCCACTTGGCAGTACATCAAGTGTATCATATGCCAAGTACGCCCCCTATTGACGTCAATG
ACGGTAAATGGCCCGCCTGGCATTGTGCCCAGTACATGACCTTATGGGACTTTCCTACTTGGCAGTACAT
CTACGTATTAGTCATCGCTATTACCATGGTCGAGGTGAGCCCCACGTTCTGCTTCACTCTCCCCATCTCC
CCCCCCTCCCCACCCCCAATTTTGTATTTATTTATTTTTTAATTATTTTGTGCAGCGATGGGGGCGGGGG
GGGGGGGGGGGCGCGCGCCRGGSGGGGSGGGGSGGGGSGRGGGGSGGGGSGGGGCGAGGCGGAGAGGTGC
GGCGGCAGCCAATCAGAGCGGCGCGCTCCGAAAGTTTCCTTTTATGGCGAGGCGGCGGCGGCGGCGGCCC
TATAAAAAGCGAAGCGCGCGGCGGGCGGGAGTCGCTGCGCGCTGCCTTCGCCCCGTGCCCCGCTCCGCCG
CCGCCTCGCGCCGCCCGCCCCGGCTCTGACTGACCGCGTTACTCCCACAGGTGAGCGGGCGGGACGGCCC
TTCTCCTCCGGGCTGTAATTAGCTGAGCAAGAGGTAAGGGTTTAAGGGATGGTTGGTTGGTGGGGTATTA
ATGTTTAATTACCTGGAGCACCTGCCTGAAATCACTTTTTTTCAGGTTGGACCGGTGCCACCATGGACTA
TAAGGACCACGACGGAGACTACAAGGATCATGATATTGATTACAAAGACGATGACGATAAGATGGCCCCA
AAGAAGAAGCGGAAGGTCGGTATCCACGGAGTCCCAGCAGCCGACAAGAAGTACAGCATCGGCCTGGACA
TCGGCACCAACTCTGTGGGCTGGGCCGTGATCACCGACGAGTACAAGGTGCCCAGCAAGAAATTCAAGGT
GCTGGGCAACACCGACCGGCACAGCATCAAGAAGAACCTGATCGGAGCCCTGCTGTTCGACAGCGGCGAA
ACAGCCGAGGCCACCCGGCTGAAGAGAACCGCCAGAAGAAGATACACCAGACGGAAGAACCGGATCTGCT
ATCTGCAAGAGATCTTCAGCAACGAGATGGCCAAGGTGGACGACAGCTTCTTCCACAGACTGGAAGAGTC
CTTCCTGGTGGAAGAGGATAAGAAGCACGAGCGGCACCCCATCTTCGGCAACATCGTGGACGAGGTGGCC
TACCACGAGAAGTACCCCACCATCTACCACCTGAGAAAGAAACTGGTGGACAGCACCGACAAGGCCGACC
TGCGGCTGATCTATCTGGCCCTGGCCCACATGATCAAGTTCCGGGGCCACTTCCTGATCGAGGGCGACCT
GAACCCCGACAACAGCGACGTGGACAAGCTGTTCATCCAGCTGGTGCAGACCTACAACCAGCTGTTCGAG
GAAAACCCCATCAACGCCAGCGGCGTGGACGCCAAGGCCATCCTGTCTGCCAGACTGAGCAAGAGCAGAC
GGCTGGAAAATCTGATCGCCCAGCTGCCCGGCGAGAAGAAGAATGGCCTGTTCGGAAACCTGATTGCCCT
GAGCCTGGGCCTGACCCCCAACTTCAAGAGCAACTTCGACCTGGCCGAGGATGCCAAACTGCAGCTGAGC
AAGGACACCTACGACGACGACCTGGACAACCTGCTGGCCCAGATCGGCGACCAGTACGCCGACCTGTTTC
TGGCCGCCAAGAACCTGTCCGACGCCATCCTGCTGAGCGACATCCTGAGAGTGAACACCGAGATCACCAA
GGCCCCCCTGAGCGCCTCTATGATCAAGAGATACGACGAGCACCACCAGGACCTGACCCTGCTGAAAGCT
CTCGTGCGGCAGCAGCTGCCTGAGAAGTACAAAGAGATTTTCTTCGACCAGAGCAAGAACGGCTACGCCG
GCTACATTGACGGCGGAGCCAGCCAGGAAGAGTTCTACAAGTTCATCAAGCCCATCCTGGAAAAGATGGA
CGGCACCGAGGAACTGCTCGTGAAGCTGAACAGAGAGGACCTGCTGCGGAAGCAGCGGACCTTCGACAAC
GGCAGCATCCCCCACCAGATCCACCTGGGAGAGCTGCACGCCATTCTGCGGCGGCAGGAAGATTTTTACC
CATTCCTGAAGGACAACCGGGAAAAGATCGAGAAGATCCTGACCTTCCGCATCCCCTACTACGTGGGCCC
TCTGGCCAGGGGAAACAGCAGATTCGCCTGGATGACCAGAAAGAGCGAGGAAACCATCACCCCCTGGAAC
TTCGAGGAAGTGGTGGACAAGGGCGCTTCCGCCCAGAGCTTCATCGAGCGGATGACCAACTTCGATAAGA
ACCTGCCCAACGAGAAGGTGCTGCCCAAGCACAGCCTGCTGTACGAGTACTTCACCGTGTATAACGAGCT
GACCAAAGTGAAATACGTGACCGAGGGAATGAGAAAGCCCGCCTTCCTGAGCGGCGAGCAGAAAAAGGCC
ATCGTGGACCTGCTGTTCAAGACCAACCGGAAAGTGACCGTGAAGCAGCTGAAAGAGGACTACTTCAAGA
AAATCGAGTGCTTCGACTCCGTGGAAATCTCCGGCGTGGAAGATCGGTTCAACGCCTCCCTGGGCACATA
CCACGATCTGCTGAAAATTATCAAGGACAAGGACTTCCTGGACAATGAGGAAAACGAGGACATTCTGGAA
GATATCGTGCTGACCCTGACACTGTTTGAGGACAGAGAGATGATCGAGGAACGGCTGAAAACCTATGCCC
ACCTGTTCGACGACAAAGTGATGAAGCAGCTGAAGCGGCGGAGATACACCGGCTGGGGCAGGCTGAGCCG
GAAGCTGATCAACGGCATCCGGGACAAGCAGTCCGGCAAGACAATCCTGGATTTCCTGAAGTCCGACGGC
TTCGCCAACAGAGCCTTCGCGGCGCTGATCGCCGACGACAGCCTGACCTTTAAAGAGGACATCCAGAAAG
CCCAGGTGTCCGGCCAGGGCGATAGCCTGCACGAGCACATTGCCAATCTGGCCGGCAGCCCCGCCATTAA
GAAGGGCATCCTGCAGACAGTGAAGGTGGTGGACGAGCTCGTGAAAGTGATGGGCCGGCACAAGCCCGAG
AACATCGTGATCGAAATGGCCAGAGAGAACCAGACCACCCAGAAGGGACAGAAGAACAGCCGCGAGAGAA
TGAAGCGGATCGAAGAGGGCATCAAAGAGCTGGGCAGCCAGATCCTGAAAGAACACCCCGTGGAAAACAC
CCAGCTGCAGAACGAGAAGCTGTACCTGTACTACCTGCAGAATGGGCGGGATATGTACGTGGACCAGGAA
CTGGACATCAACCGGCTGTCCGACTACGATGTGGACCATATCGTGCCTCAGAGCTTTCTGAAGGACGACT
CCATCGACAACAAGGTGCTGACCAGAAGCGACAAGAACCGGGGCAAGAGCGACAACGTGCCCTCCGAAGA
GGTCGTGAAGAAGATGAAGAACTACTGGCGGCAGCTGCTGAACGCCAAGCTGATTACCCAGAGAAAGTTC
GACAATCTGACCAAGGCCGAGAGAGGCGGCCTGAGCGAACTGGATAAGGCCGGCTTCATCAAGAGACAGC
TGGTGGAAACCCGGCAGATCACAAAGCACGTGGCACAGATCCTGGACTCCCGGATGAACACTAAGTACGA
CGAGAATGACAAGCTGATCCGGGAAGTGAAAGTGATCACCCTGAAGTCCAAGCTGGTGTCCGATTTCCGG
AAGGATTTCCAGTTTTACAAAGTGCGCGAGATCAACAACTACCACCACGCCCACGACGCCTACCTGAACG
CCGTCGTGGGAACCGCCCTGATCAAAAAGTACCCTAAGCTGGAAAGCGAGTTCGTGTACGGCGACTACAA
GGTGTACGACGTGCGGAAGATGATCGCCAAGAGCGAGCAGGAAATCGGCAAGGCTACCGCCAAGTACTTC
TTCTACAGCAACATCATGAACTTTTTCAAGACCGAGATTACCCTGGCCAACGGCGAGATCCGGAAGCGGC
CTCTGATCGAGACAAACGGCGAAACCGGGGAGATCGTGTGGGATAAGGGCCGGGATTTTGCCACCGTGCG
GAAAGTGCTGAGCATGCCCCAAGTGAATATCGTGAAAAAGACCGAGGTGCAGACAGGCGGCTTCAGCAAA
GAGTCTATCCTGCCCAAGAGGAACAGCGATAAGCTGATCGCCAGAAAGAAGGACTGGGACCCTAAGAAGT
ACGGCGGCTTCGACAGCCCCACCGTGGCCTATTCTGTGCTGGTGGTGGCCAAAGTGGAAAAGGGCAAGTC
CAAGAAACTGAAGAGTGTGAAAGAGCTGCTGGGGATCACCATCATGGAAAGAAGCAGCTTCGAGAAGAAT
CCCATCGACTTTCTGGAAGCCAAGGGCTACAAAGAAGTGAAAAAGGACCTGATCATCAAGCTGCCTAAGT
ACTCCCTGTTCGAGCTGGAAAACGGCCGGAAGAGAATGCTGGCCTCTGCCGGCGAACTGCAGAAGGGAAA
CGAACTGGCCCTGCCCTCCAAATATGTGAACTTCCTGTACCTGGCCAGCCACTATGAGAAGCTGAAGGGC
TCCCCCGAGGATAATGAGCAGAAACAGCTGTTTGTGGAACAGCACAAGCACTACCTGGACGAGATCATCG
AGCAGATCAGCGAGTTCTCCAAGAGAGTGATCCTGGCCGACGCTAATCTGGACAAAGTGCTGTCCGCCTA
CAACAAGCACCGGGATAAGCCCATCAGAGAGCAGGCCGAGAATATCATCCACCTGTTTACCCTGACCAAT
CTGGGAGCCCCTGCCGCCTTCAAGTACTTTGACACCACCATCGACCGGAAGAGGTACACCAGCACCAAAG
AGGTGCTGGACGCCACCCTGATCCACCAGAGCATCACCGGCCTGTACGAGACACGGATCGACCTGTCTCA
GCTGGGAGGCGACAAAAGGCCGGCGGCCACGAAAAAGGCCGGCCAGGCAAAAAAGAAAAAGGAATTCGGC
AGTGGAGCTACTAACTTCAGCCTGCTGAAGCAGGCTGGAGACGTGGAGGAGAACCCTGGACCTATGGTGT
CTAAGGGCGAAGAGCTGATCAAGGAAAATATGCGTATGAAGGTGGTCATGGAAGGTTCGGTCAACGGCCA
CCAATTCAAATGCACAGGTGAAGGAGAAGGCAATCCGTACATGGGAACTCAAACCATGAGGATCAAAGTC
ATCGAGGGAGGACCCCTGCCATTTGCCTTTGACATTCTTGCCACGTCGTTCATGTATGGCAGCCGTACTT
TTATCAAGTACCCGAAAGGCATTCCTGATTTCTTTAAACAGTCCTTTCCTGAGGGTTTTACTTGGGAAAG
AGTTACGAGATACGAAGATGGTGGAGTCGTCACCGTCATGCAGGACACCAGCCTTGAGGATGGCTGTCTC
GTTTACCACGTCCAAGTCAGAGGGGTAAACTTTCCCTCCAATGGTCCCGTGATGCAGAAGAAAACCAAGG
GTTGGGAGCCTAATACAGAGATGATGTATCCAGCAGATGGTGGTCTGAGGGGATACACTCATATGGCACT
GAAAGTTGATGGTGGTGGCCATCTGTCTTGCTCTTTCGTAACAACTTACAGGTCAAAAAAGACCGTCGGG
AACATCAAGATGCCCGGTATCCATGCCGTTGATCACCGCCTGGAAAGGTTAGAGGAAAGTGACAATGAAA
TGTTCGTAGTACAACGCGAACACGCAGTTGCCAAGTTCGCCGGGCTTGGTGGTGGGATGGACGAGCTGTA
CAAGGGCAGTGGAGAGGGCAGAGGAAGTCTGCTAACATGCGGTGACGTCGAGGAGAATCCTGGCCCAATG
ACCGAGTACAAGCCCACGGTGCGCCTCGCCACCCGCGACGACGTCCCCAGGGCCGTACGCACCCTCGCCG
CCGCGTTCGCCGACTACCCCGCCACGCGCCACACCGTCGATCCGGACCGCCACATCGAGCGGGTCACCGA
GCTGCAAGAACTCTTCCTCACGCGCGTCGGGCTCGACATCGGCAAGGTGTGGGTCGCGGACGACGGCGCC
GCGGTGGCGGTCTGGACCACGCCGGAGAGCGTCGAAGCGGGGGCGGTGTTCGCCGAGATCGGCCCGCGCA
TGGCCGAGTTGAGCGGTTCCCGGCTGGCCGCGCAGCAACAGATGGAAGGCCTCCTGGCGCCGCACCGGCC
CAAGGAGCCCGCGTGGTTCCTGGCCACCGTCGGAGTCTCGCCCGACCACCAGGGCAAGGGTCTGGGCAGC
GCCGTCGTGCTCCCCGGAGTGGAGGCGGCCGAGCGCGCCGGGGTGCCCGCCTTCCTGGAGACCTCCGCGC
CCCGCAACCTCCCCTTCTACGAGCGGCTCGGCTTCACCGTCACCGCCGACGTCGAGGTGCCCGAAGGACC
GCGCACCTGGTGCATGACCCGCAAGCCCGGTGCCTGAGAATTCTAACTAGAGCTCGCTGATCAGCCTCGA
CTGTGCCTTCTAGTTGCCAGCCATCTGTTGTTTGCCCCTCCCCCGTGCCTTCCTTGACCCTGGAAGGTGC
CACTCCCACTGTCCTTTCCTAATAAAATGAGGAAATTGCATCGCATTGTCTGAGTAGGTGTCATTCTATT
CTGGGGGGTGGGGTGGGGCAGGACAGCAAGGGGGAGGATTGGGAAGAGAATAGCAGGCATGCTGGGGAGC
GGCCGCAGGAACCCCTAGTGATGGAGTTGGCCACTCCCTCTCTGCGCGCTCGCTCGCTCACTGAGGCCGG
GCGACCAAAGGTCGCCCGACGCCCGGGCTTTGCCCGGGCGGCCTCAGTGAGCGAGCGAGCGCGCAGCTGC
CTGCAGGGGCGCCTGATGCGGTATTTTCTCCTTACGCATCTGTGCGGTATTTCACACCGCATA
[95 nt withheld, positions 7414-7508]
T
[46 nt withheld, positions 7510-7555]
C
[141 nt withheld, positions 7557-7697]
CCTTTGACGTTGGAGTCCACGTTCTTT
[37 nt withheld, positions 7725-7761]
ACTCTATCTCGGGCTATTCTTTTGATTTATAAGGGATTTTGCCGATTTCGGTCTATTGGTTAAAAAATGA
GCTGATTTAACAAAAATTTAACGCGAATTTTAACAAAATATTAACGTTTACAATTTTATGGTGCACTCTC
AGTACAATCTGCTCTGATGCCGCATAGTTAAGCCAGCCCCGACACCCGCCAACACCCGCTGACGCGCCCT
GACGGGCTTGTCTGCTCCCGGCATCCGCTTACAGACAAGCTGTGACCGTCTCCGGGAGCTGCATGTGTCA
GAGGTTTTCACCGTCATCACCGAAACGCGCGAGACGAAAGGGCCTCGTGATACGCCTATTTTTATAGGTT
AATGTCATGATAATAATGGTTTCTTAGACGTCAGGTGGCACTTTTCGGGGAAATGTGCGCGGAACCCCTA
TTTGTTTATTTTTCTAAATACATTCAAATATGTATCCGCTCATGAGACAATAACCCTGATAAATGCTTCA
ATAATATTGAAAAAGGAAGAGTATGAGTATTCAACATTTCCGTGTCGCCCTTATTCCCTTTTTTGCGGCA
TTTTGCCTTCCTGTTTTTGCTCACCCAGAAACGCTGGTGAAAGTAAAAGATGCTGAAGATCAGTTGGGTG
CACGAGTGGGTTACATCGAACTGGATCTCAACAGCGGTAAGATCCTTGAGAGTTTTCGCCCCGAAGAACG
TTTTCCAATGATGAGCACTTTTAAAGTTCTGCTATGTGGCGCGGTATTATCCCGTATTGACGCCGGGCAA
GAGCAACTCGGTCGCCGCATACACTATTCTCAGAATGACTTGGTTGAGTACTCACCAGTCACAGAAAAGC
ATCTTACGGATGGCATGACAGTAAGAGAATTATGCAGTGCTGCCATAACCATGAGTGATAACACTGCGGC
CAACTTACTTCTGACAACGATCGGAGGACCGAAGGAGCTAACCGCTTTTTTGCACAACATGGGGGATCAT
GTAACTCGCCTTGATCGTTGGGAACCGGAGCTGAATGAAGCCATACCAAACGACGAGCGTGACACCACGA
TGCCTGTAGCAATGGCAACAACGTTGCGCAAACTATTAACTGGCGAACTACTTACTCTAGCTTCCCGGCA
ACAATTAATAGACTGGATGGAGGCGGATAAAGTTGCAGGACCACTTCTGCGCTCGGCCCTTCCGGCTGGC
TGGTTTATTGCTGATAAATCTGGAGCCGGTGAGCGTGGAAGCCGCGGTATCATTGCAGCACTGGGGCCAG
ATGGTAAGCCCTCCCGTATCGTAGTTATCTACACGACGGGGAGTCAGGCAACTATGGATGAACGAAATAG
ACAGATCGCTGAGATAGGTGCCTCACTGATTAAGCATTGGTAACTGTCAGACCAAGTTTACTCATATATA
CTTTAGATTGATTTAAAACTTCATTTTTAATTTAAAAGGATCTAGGTGAAGATCCTTTTTGATAATCTCA
TGACCAAAATCCCTTAACGTGAGTTTTCGTTCCACTGAGCGTCAGACCCCGTAGAAAAGATCAAAGGATC
TTCTTGAGATCCTTTTTTTCTGCGCGTAATCTGCTGCTTGCAAACAAAAAAACCACCGCTACCAGCGGTG
GTTTGTTTGCCGGATCAAGAGCTACCAACTCTTTTTCCGAAGGTAACTGGCTTCAGCAGAGCGCAGATAC
CAAATACTGTTCTTCTAGTGTAGCCGTAGTTAGGCCACCACTTCAAGAACTCTGTAGCACCGCCTACATA
CCTCGCTCTGCTAATCCTGTTACCAGTGGCTGCTGCCAGTGGCGATAAGTCGTGTCTTACCGGGTTGGAC
TCAAGACGATAGTTACCGGATAAGGCGCAGCGGTCGGGCTGAACGGGGGGTTCGTGCACACAGCCCAGCT
TGGAGCGAACGACCTACACCGAACTGAGATACCTACAGCGTGAGCTATGAGAAAGCGCCACGCTTCCCGA
AGGGAGAAAGGCGGACAGGTATCCGGTAAGCGGCAGGGTCGGAACAGGAGAGCGCACGAGGGAGCTTCCA
GGGGGAAACGCCTGGTATCTTTATAGTCCTGTCGGGTTTCGCCACCTCTGACTTGAGCGTCGATTTTTGT
GATGCTCGTCAGGGGGGCGGAGCCTATGGAAAAACGCCAGCAACGCGGCCTTTTTACGGTTCCTGGCCTT
TTGCTGGCCTTTTGCTCACATGT
Features (pLannotate 1.2.2; 20 found; start..end, strand, type, name):
      1..241     +  promoter       U6 promoter: RNA polymerase III promoter for human U6 snRNA
    271..346     +  misc_RNA       gRNA scaffold: guide RNA scaffold for the Streptococcus pyogenes CRISPR/Cas9 system
    353..396     +  misc_RNA       gRNA scaffold (fragment): guide RNA scaffold for the Streptococcus pyogenes CRISPR/Cas9 system
    443..728     +  enhancer       CMV enhancer: human cytomegalovirus immediate early enhancer; contains an 18-bp deletion relative to the standard CMV enhancer
    730..1007    +  promoter       chicken β-actin promoter: No description available
   1008..1235    +  intron         hybrid intron: hybrid between chicken β-actin (CBA) and minute virus of mice (MMV) introns (Gray et al., 2011)
   1373..2974    +  CDS            Cas9(N): N-terminal portion of Streptococcus pyogenes Cas9 (Zetsche et al., 2015)
   2975..5473    +  CDS            Cas9(C): C-terminal portion of Streptococcus pyogenes Cas9 (Zetsche et al., 2015)
   5474..5521    +  CDS            nucleoplasmin NLS: bipartite nuclear localization signal from nucleoplasmin
   5594..6304    +  CDS            mRuby2: mRuby2 is a basic (constitutively fluorescent) red fluorescent protein published in 2012, derived from Entacmaea quadricolor. It has moderate acid sensitivity.
   6368..6967    +  CDS            PuroR (fragment): puromycin N-acetyltransferase; pac from Streptomyces; confers resistance to puromycin
   7001..7112    +  polyA_signal   bGH poly(A) signal: bovine growth hormone polyadenylation signal
   7217..7357    +  repeat_region  AAV2 ITR: inverted terminal repeat of adeno-associated virus serotype 2 inverted
   7362..7413    -  misc_feature   bom (fragment): basis of mobility region from pBR322
   7432..7887    +  rep_origin     f1 ori (sequence partly withheld): f1 bacteriophage origin of replication; arrow indicates direction of (+) strand synthesis
   7888..7937    -  misc_feature   bom (fragment): basis of mobility region from pBR322
   8039..8074    -  CDS            rop (fragment): Rop protein, which maintains plasmids at low copy number; rop
   8169..8273    +  promoter       AmpR promoter: bla
   8274..9134    +  CDS            AmpR: β-lactamase; bla; confers resistance to ampicillin, carbenicillin, and related antibiotics
   9305..9893    +  rep_origin     ori: high-copy-number ColE1/pMB1/pBR322/pUC origin of replication
