[The description below was written by a language model from this plasmid's Addgene catalogue record and pLannotate feature annotations shown in this document.]
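Description:
pX459-HypaCas9-mR2-ECT2_sgRNA is an all-in-one mammalian CRISPR expression plasmid of about 10 kb, built on the pX459V2.0-HypaCas9-mRuby2 backbone. It is maintained in E. coli as a high-copy plasmid through a ColE1/pUC-type origin with ampicillin resistance (AmpR under its own bla promoter). An f1 phage origin and a single AAV2 ITR remnant are also annotated, carried over from the parental vector lineage. Short bom and rop fragment hits in the backbone appear to be incidental annotations rather than functional elements.

Two expression units make up the payload. A human U6 RNA polymerase III promoter drives a single guide RNA made of a spacer targeting human ECT2 (epithelial cell transforming 2, also called ARHGEF31), fused to the Streptococcus pyogenes gRNA scaffold. The spacer was inserted through BbsI sites that were destroyed during cloning. The second unit uses a hybrid CMV enhancer/chicken β-actin promoter with a hybrid intron to express S. pyogenes Cas9, which the catalogue entry identifies as the high-fidelity HypaCas9 variant. The annotation tool splits it into N- and C-terminal portions, but these are contiguous. A nucleoplasmin nuclear localization signal follows Cas9, then the red fluorescent protein mRuby2 and puromycin N-acetyltransferase, all upstream of one bGH polyadenylation signal. The elements linking these coding sequences are not annotated in the feature table.

Transfected cells can therefore be identified by red fluorescence or enriched with puromycin. The stated purpose is to cut near the start of the endogenous ECT2 locus in human cells for N-terminal tagging of Ect2. The record does not describe a repair template on this plasmid.
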