Addgene plasmid #183875: pX459-HypaCas9-mR2-ECT2_sgRNA
Purpose: pX459V2.0-HypaCas9 plasmid with mRuby2 reporter and ECT2 sgRNA for N-terminal tagging of Ect2 in human cells.
Depositing lab: Alisa Piekny. Depositing organization: Concordia University. Publication: Cytokinetic diversity in mammalian cells is revealed by the characterization of endogenous anillin, Ect2 and RhoA. Husser MC, Ozugergin I, Resta T, Martin VJJ, Piekny AJ. Open Biol. 2022 Nov;12(11):220247. doi: 10.1098/rsob.220247. Epub 2022 Nov 23. PubMed 36416720.
Backbone
  Vector backbone: pX459V2.0-HypaCas9-mRuby2
  Total vector size (bp): 9955
  Vector type: Mammalian Expression, CRISPR
  Selectable markers: Puromycin
Growth in bacteria
  Bacterial resistance: Ampicillin, 100 μg/mL
  Growth temperature: 37°C
  Growth strain: NEB Stable
  Copy number: High Copy
Gene/Insert
  Gene/Insert name: ECT2 sgRNA spacer (alt name: Epithelial cell transforming 2)
  gRNA/shRNA sequence: TATTAACATCCACTACTGGG
  Species: H. sapiens (human)
  Entrez Gene: ECT2 (a.k.a. ARHGEF31)
  Promoter: U6
  Cloning method: Restriction Enzyme; 5′ cloning site BbsI (destroyed during cloning); 3′ cloning site BbsI (destroyed during cloning)
  Sequencing primers: 5′ gagggcctatttcccatgattcc; 3′ ggccatttaccgtaagttatgtaacg
Terms and licenses: Academic/Nonprofit Terms; Industry Terms: Not Available to Industry
How to cite: pX459-HypaCas9-mR2-ECT2_sgRNA was a gift from Alisa Piekny (Addgene plasmid # 183875 ; http://n2t.net/addgene:183875 ; RRID:Addgene_183875)
